Addgene plasmid #208878: CCM2_I428S_eGFP
Purpose: Express eGFP-CCM2 with the I428S mutation in mammalian cells.
Depositing lab: Guillaume Jacquemet. Depositing organization: Abo Akademi University. Publication: TLNRD1 is a CCM complex component and regulates endothelial barrier integrity. Ball NJ, Ghimire S, Follain G, Pajari AO, Wurzinger D, Vaitkeviciute M, Cowell AR, Berki B, Ivaska J, Paatero I, Goult BT, Jacquemet G. J Cell Biol. 2024 Sep 2;223(9):e202310030. doi: 10.1083/jcb.202310030. Epub 2024 Jul 16. PubMed 39013281.
Backbone
  Vector backbone: pcDNA3.1(+)-N-eGFP
  Vector type: Mammalian Expression
Growth in bacteria
  Bacterial resistance: Ampicillin, 100 μg/mL
  Growth temperature: 37°C
  Growth strain: DH5alpha
  Copy number: Unknown
Gene/Insert
  Gene/Insert name: CCM2
  Species: H. sapiens (human)
  Mutation: mutation I428S
  Entrez Gene: CCM2 (a.k.a. C7orf22, OSM, PP10187)
  Tag / fusion protein: eGFP
  Cloning method: Restriction Enzyme; 5′ cloning site BamHI (unknown if destroyed); 3′ cloning site XhoI (unknown if destroyed)
  Sequencing primers: 5′ CMV
Resource information
  A portion of this plasmid was derived from a plasmid made by: This construct was purchased from GenScript. Briefly, the gene fragments were synthesized using gene synthesis and cloned into pcDNA3.1(+)-N-eGFP using the BamHI/XhoI sites.
Terms and licenses: Academic/Nonprofit Terms; Industry Terms: Not Available to Industry
How to cite: CCM2_I428S_eGFP was a gift from Guillaume Jacquemet (Addgene plasmid # 208878 ; http://n2t.net/addgene:208878 ; RRID:Addgene_208878)
