[The description below was written by a language model from this plasmid's Addgene catalogue record and pLannotate feature annotations shown in this document.]
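Description:
CCM2_I428S_eGFP is a 7,436 nt mammalian expression plasmid built on the pcDNA3.1(+)-N-eGFP backbone. It is propagated in E. coli through a high-copy ColE1/pUC-type origin and selected with ampicillin via the β-lactamase gene. An f1 phage origin is also present. For mammalian cells, the backbone carries a neomycin phosphotransferase gene driven by the SV40 enhancer/early promoter and terminated by an SV40 polyadenylation signal, which can allow G418 selection of stable transfectants. Several short annotated fragments (truncated HIV-1 LTR, bom, ble, lacI, and the lac promoter/operator remnants) appear to be backbone residues or partial sequence matches rather than functional elements.

The payload is human CCM2 carrying the I428S point mutation, fused at its N-terminus to eGFP. The annotation software labels the fluorescent protein as GFP (S65T), consistent with an eGFP-type sequence. In the feature table the GFP coding sequence lies directly upstream of the CCM2 coding sequence with a short linker between them, and the synthesized insert was cloned between the BamHI and XhoI sites. Expression is driven by the CMV immediate-early enhancer and promoter and terminated by the bovine growth hormone polyadenylation signal. A T7 promoter upstream of the fusion could also permit in vitro transcription.

CCM2 is a scaffold component of the cerebral cavernous malformation signalling complex, which is involved in vessel integrity and endothelial junction stability. The plasmid is intended for expressing fluorescently tagged mutant CCM2 in mammalian cells and was deposited with a study identifying TLNRD1 as a CCM complex component that regulates endothelial barrier integrity. The record does not state the specific functional effect of the I428S substitution.
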