Features (pLannotate 1.2.2; 21 found; start..end, strand, type, name):
    410..514     -  promoter       AmpR promoter: bla
    573..625     -  misc_feature   bom (fragment): basis of mobility region from pBR322
    780..1159    +  enhancer       CMV enhancer: human cytomegalovirus immediate early enhancer
   1160..1363    +  promoter       CMV promoter: human cytomegalovirus (CMV) immediate early promoter
   1359..1392    +  LTR            5' LTR (truncated) (fragment): truncated 5' long terminal repeat (LTR) from HIV-1
   1408..1426    +  promoter       T7 promoter: promoter for bacteriophage T7 RNA polymerase
   1468..2181    +  CDS            GFP (S65T): GFP (S65T) is a basic (constitutively fluorescent) green fluorescent protein published in 1995, derived from Aequorea victoria.
   2200..3531    +  CDS            CCM2: CCM2_HUMAN - Also known as C7orf22. Experimental evidence at protein level: Swiss-Prot protein existence level 1. Component of the CCM signaling pathway which is a crucial regulator of heart and vessel formation and integrity. May act through the stabilization of endothelial cell junctions (By similarity). May function as a scaffold protein for MAP2K3-MAP3K3 signaling. Seems to play a major role in the modulation of MAP3K3-dependent p38 activation induced by hyperosmotic shock (By similarity). From Homo sapiens (Human).
   3578..3802    +  polyA_signal   bGH poly(A) signal: bovine growth hormone polyadenylation signal
   3806..3827    +  promoter       SV40 promoter (fragment): SV40 enhancer and early promoter
   3848..4276    +  rep_origin     f1 ori (sequence partly withheld): f1 bacteriophage origin of replication; arrow indicates direction of (+) strand synthesis
   4290..4619    +  promoter       SV40 promoter: SV40 enhancer and early promoter
   4686..5477    +  CDS            neo: KKA2_KLEPN - Also known as kan, nptII. Experimental evidence at protein level: Swiss-Prot protein existence level 1. Resistance to kanamycin, neomycin, paromomycin, ribostamycin, butirosin and gentamicin B. From Klebsiella pneumoniae.
   5501..5659    +  CDS            ble (fragment): BLE_KLEPN - Experimental evidence at protein level: Swiss-Prot protein existence level 1. Binding protein with a strong affinity to the bleomycin family of antibiotics. Binds to CL990; an antimitotic-antibiotic compound. From Klebsiella pneumoniae.
   5654..5775    +  polyA_signal   SV40 poly(A) signal: SV40 polyadenylation signal
   5848..5864    -  protein_bind   lac operator: The lac repressor binds to the lac operator to inhibit transcription in E. coli. This inhibition can be relieved by adding lactose or isopropyl-β-D-thiogalactopyranoside (IPTG). lac repressor encoded by lacI
   5872..5902    -  promoter       lac promoter: promoter for the E. coli lac operon
   5917..5938    -  protein_bind   CAP binding site: CAP binding activates transcription in the presence of cAMP. E. coli catabolite activator protein
   5951..6043    -  CDS            lacI (fragment): lac repressor; lacI; The lac repressor binds to the lac operator to inhibit transcription in E. coli. This inhibition can be relieved by adding lactose or isopropyl-β-D-thiogalactopyranoside (IPTG).
   6226..6814    -  rep_origin     ori: high-copy-number ColE1/pMB1/pBR322/pUC origin of replication
   6985..409     -  CDS            AmpR (across the origin): β-lactamase; bla; confers resistance to ampicillin, carbenicillin, and related antibiotics
>Addgene plasmid #208878 | CCM2_I428S_eGFP | addgene full sequence | sequence record 416572 | Addgene NGS Result
GAAGTAAGTTGGCCGCAGTGTTATCACTCATGGTTATGGCAGCACTGCATAATTCTCTTACTGTCATGCC
ATCCGTAAGATGCTTTTCTGTGACTGGTGAGTACTCAACCAAGTCATTCTGAGAATAGTGTATGCGGCGA
CCGAGTTGCTCTTGCCCGGCGTCAATACGGGATAATACCGCGCCACATAGCAGAACTTTAAAAGTGCTCA
TCATTGGAAAACGTTCTTCGGGGCGAAAACTCTCAAGGATCTTACCGCTGTTGAGATCCAGTTCGATGTA
ACCCACTCGTGCACCCAACTGATCTTCAGCATCTTTTACTTTCACCAGCGTTTCTGGGTGAGCAAAAACA
GGAAGGCAAAATGCCGCAAAAAAGGGAATAAGGGCGACACGGAAATGTTGAATACTCATACTCTTCCTTT
TTCAATATTATTGAAGCATTTATCAGGGTTATTGTCTCATGAGCGGATACATATTTGAATGTATTTAGAA
AAATAAACAAATAGGGGTTCCGCGCACATTTCCCCGAAAAGTGCCACCTGACGTCGACGGATCGGGAGAT
CTCCCGATCCCCTATGGTGCACTCTCAGTACAATCTGCTCTGATGCCGCATAGTTAAGCCAGTATCTGCT
CCCTGCTTGTGTGTTGGAGGTCGCTGAGTAGTGCGCGAGCAAAATTTAAGCTACAACAAGGCAAGGCTTG
ACCGACAATTGCATGAAGAATCTGCTTAGGGTTAGGCGTTTTGCGCTGCTTCGCGATGTACGGGCCAGAT
ATACGCGTTGACATTGATTATTGACTAGTTATTAATAGTAATCAATTACGGGGTCATTAGTTCATAGCCC
ATATATGGAGTTCCGCGTTACATAACTTACGGTAAATGGCCCGCCTGGCTGACCGCCCAACGACCCCCGC
CCATTGACGTCAATAATGACGTATGTTCCCATAGTAACGCCAATAGGGACTTTCCATTGACGTCAATGGG
TGGAGTATTTACGGTAAACTGCCCACTTGGCAGTACATCAAGTGTATCATATGCCAAGTACGCCCCCTAT
TGACGTCAATGACGGTAAATGGCCCGCCTGGCATTATGCCCAGTACATGACCTTATGGGACTTTCCTACT
TGGCAGTACATCTACGTATTAGTCATCGCTATTACCATGGTGATGCGGTTTTGGCAGTACATCAATGGGC
GTGGATAGCGGTTTGACTCACGGGGATTTCCAAGTCTCCACCCCATTGACGTCAATGGGAGTTTGTTTTG
GCACCAAAATCAACGGGACTTTCCAAAATGTCGTAACAACTCCGCCCCATTGACGCAAATGGGCGGTAGG
CGTGTACGGTGGGAGGTCTATATAAGCAGAGCTCTCTGGCTAACTAGAGAACCCACTGCTTACTGGCTTA
TCGAAATTAATACGACTCACTATAGGGAGACCCAAGCTGGCTAGCGTTTAAACTTAAGCTTGCCACCATG
AGCAAGGGCGAGGAGCTGTTCACCGGGGTGGTGCCCATCCTGGTCGAGCTGGACGGCGACGTAAACGGCC
ACAAGTTCAGCGTGTCCGGCGAGGGCGAGGGCGATGCCACCTACGGCAAGCTGACCCTGAAGTTCATCTG
CACCACCGGCAAGCTGCCCGTGCCCTGGCCCACCCTCGTGACCACCCTGACCTACGGCGTGCAGTGCTTC
AGCCGCTACCCCGACCACATGAAGCAGCACGACTTCTTCAAGTCCGCCATGCCCGAAGGCTACGTCCAGG
AGCGCACCATCTTCTTCAAGGACGACGGCAACTACAAGACCCGCGCCGAGGTGAAGTTCGAGGGCGACAC
CCTGGTGAACCGCATCGAGCTGAAGGGCATCGACTTCAAGGAGGACGGCAACATCCTGGGGCACAAGCTG
GAGTACAACTACAACAGCCACAACGTCTATATCATGGCCGACAAGCAGAAGAACGGCATCAAGGTGAACT
TCAAGATCCGCCACAACATCGAGGACGGCAGCGTGCAGCTCGCCGACCACTACCAGCAGAACACCCCCAT
CGGCGACGGCCCCGTGCTGCTGCCCGACAACCACTACCTGAGCACCCAGTCCGCCCTGAGCAAAGACCCC
AACGAGAAGCGCGATCACATGGTCCTGCTGGAGTTCGTGACCGCCGCCGGGATCACTCACGGCATGGACG
AGCTGTACAAGGGTACCGAGCTCGGATCCATGGAAGAGGAAGGCAAGAAAGGCAAGAAGCCTGGAATTGT
GTCTCCTTTTAAGAGAGTTTTCCTGAAGGGAGAGAAAAGCAGAGACAAGAAGGCCCACGAAAAGGTGACC
GAGAGAAGACCTCTGCACACCGTGGTGCTGTCTCTGCCTGAACGGGTGGAACCAGACAGACTGCTCAGTG
ATTATATCGAGAAGGAAGTGAAGTACCTGGGCCAACTGACCAGCATCCCTGGCTACCTGAACCCCTCTAG
CAGAACAGAAATCCTGCACTTTATTGATAATGCCAAGAGAGCCCACCAGCTGCCCGGCCACCTGACCCAG
GAGCACGATGCCGTCCTGTCTCTGAGCGCCTACAACGTGAAGCTGGCCTGGCGGGATGGCGAGGACATCA
TCCTCAGAGTGCCCATCCACGACATCGCCGCCGTGTCCTACGTGCGGGACGACGCCGCTCATCTGGTGGT
GCTGAAGACCGCCCAGGACCCTGGCATCAGCCCCAGCCAGAGCCTGTGCGCCGAGAGCTCCCGGGGCCTG
AGCGCAGGCTCTCTGTCTGAAAGCGCCGTGGGTCCTGTTGAGGCATGCTGCCTGGTCATCCTGGCTGCCG
AGTCAAAAGTGGCCGCTGAGGAGCTGTGTTGCCTGCTGGGCCAGGTGTTTCAGGTGGTGTACACCGAGAG
CACCATCGACTTCCTGGACAGAGCTATCTTCGACGGCGCTAGCACCCCTACCCACCACCTCTCCCTGCAT
TCTGATGACAGCTCCACAAAGGTGGACATCAAGGAGACATACGAGGTGGAAGCCAGCACATTCTGCTTCC
CCGAGAGCGTCGATGTGGGCGGCGCCAGCCCCCACTCTAAAACAATCAGCGAAAGCGAGCTGAGCGCCAG
CGCCACAGAGCTGCTGCAGGACTACATGCTGACCCTGAGAACCAAGCTGAGCAGCCAGGAGATCCAGCAG
TTCGCCGCCCTGCTGCACGAGTACAGAAATGGCGCCAGCATCCACGAGTTCTGCATCAACCTGAGGCAGC
TGTACGGCGACAGCAGAAAGTTCCTGCTGCTGGGACTGCGGCCTTTCATCCCAGAAAAGGACAGCCAACA
CTTCGAGAACTTCCTGGAAACCATCGGCGTGAAAGACGGAAGAGGCATCATCACCGACAGCTTCGGCAGA
CACCGGCGGGCCCTGAGCACCACCTCTAGCAGCACTACAAACGGCAACAGAGCTACAGGCAGCAGCGATG
ATCGCAGTGCCCCTTCTGAGGGAGATGAATGGGACCGGATGATCAGCGACTCTAGCAGCGACATTGAGGC
CCTGGGCTGTAGCATGGACCAGGACTCCGCCTAACTCGAGTCTAGAGGGCCCGTTTAAACCCGCTGATCA
GCCTCGACTGTGCCTTCTAGTTGCCAGCCATCTGTTGTTTGCCCCTCCCCCGTGCCTTCCTTGACCCTGG
AAGGTGCCACTCCCACTGTCCTTTCCTAATAAAATGAGGAAATTGCATCGCATTGTCTGAGTAGGTGTCA
TTCTATTCTGGGGGGTGGGGTGGGGCAGGACAGCAAGGGGGAGGATTGGGAAGACAATAGCAGGCATGCT
GGGGATGCGGTGGGCTCTATGGCTTCTGAGGCGGAAAGAACCAGCTGGGGCTCTAGGGGGTATCCCC
[124 nt withheld, positions 3848-3971]
C
[91 nt withheld, positions 3973-4063]
A
[49 nt withheld, positions 4065-4113]
CCTTTGACGTTGGAGTCCACGTTCTTT
[37 nt withheld, positions 4141-4177]
ACCCTATCTCGGTCTATTCTTTTGATTTATAAGGGATTTTGCCGATTTCGGCCTATTGGTTAAAAAATGA
GCTGATTTAACAAAAATTTAACGCGAATTAATTCTGTGGAATGTGTGTCAGTTAGGGTGTGGAAAGTCCC
CAGGCTCCCCAGCAGGCAGAAGTATGCAAAGCATGCATCTCAATTAGTCAGCAACCAGGTGTGGAAAGTC
CCCAGGCTCCCCAGCAGGCAGAAGTATGCAAAGCATGCATCTCAATTAGTCAGCAACCATAGTCCCGCCC
CTAACTCCGCCCATCCCGCCCCTAACTCCGCCCAGTTCCGCCCATTCTCCGCCCCATGGCTGACTAATTT
TTTTTATTTATGCAGAGGCCGAGGCCGCCTCTGCCTCTGAGCTATTCCAGAAGTAGTGAGGAGGCTTTTT
TGGAGGCCTAGGCTTTTGCAAAAAGCTCCCGGGAGCTTGTATATCCATTTTCGGATCTGATCAAGAGACA
GGATGAGGATCGTTTCGCATGATTGAACAAGATGGATTGCACGCAGGTTCTCCGGCCGCTTGGGTGGAGA
GGCTATTCGGCTATGACTGGGCACAACAGACAATCGGCTGCTCTGATGCCGCCGTGTTCCGGCTGTCAGC
GCAGGGGCGCCCGGTTCTTTTTGTCAAGACCGACCTGTCCGGTGCCCTGAATGAACTGCAGGACGAGGCA
GCGCGGCTATCGTGGCTGGCCACGACGGGCGTTCCTTGCGCAGCTGTGCTCGACGTTGTCACTGAAGCGG
GAAGGGACTGGCTGCTATTGGGCGAAGTGCCGGGGCAGGATCTCCTGTCATCTCACCTTGCTCCTGCCGA
GAAAGTATCCATCATGGCTGATGCAATGCGGCGGCTGCATACGCTTGATCCGGCTACCTGCCCATTCGAC
CACCAAGCGAAACATCGCATCGAGCGAGCACGTACTCGGATGGAAGCCGGTCTTGTCGATCAGGATGATC
TGGACGAAGAGCATCAGGGGCTCGCGCCAGCCGAACTGTTCGCCAGGCTCAAGGCGCGCATGCCCGACGG
CGAGGATCTCGTCGTGACCCATGGCGATGCCTGCTTGCCGAATATCATGGTGGAAAATGGCCGCTTTTCT
GGATTCATCGACTGTGGCCGGCTGGGTGTGGCGGACCGCTATCAGGACATAGCGTTGGCTACCCGTGATA
TTGCTGAAGAGCTTGGCGGCGAATGGGCTGACCGCTTCCTCGTGCTTTACGGTATCGCCGCTCCCGATTC
GCAGCGCATCGCCTTCTATCGCCTTCTTGACGAGTTCTTCTGAGCGGGACTCTGGGGTTCGAAATGACCG
ACCAAGCGACGCCCAACCTGCCATCACGAGATTTCGATTCCACCGCCGCCTTCTATGAAAGGTTGGGCTT
CGGAATCGTTTTCCGGGACGCCGGCTGGATGATCCTCCAGCGCGGGGATCTCATGCTGGAGTTCTTCGCC
CACCCCAACTTGTTTATTGCAGCTTATAATGGTTACAAATAAAGCAATAGCATCACAAATTTCACAAATA
AAGCATTTTTTTCACTGCATTCTAGTTGTGGTTTGTCCAAACTCATCAATGTATCTTATCATGTCTGTAT
ACCGTCGACCTCTAGCTAGAGCTTGGCGTAATCATGGTCATAGCTGTTTCCTGTGTGAAATTGTTATCCG
CTCACAATTCCACACAACATACGAGCCGGAAGCATAAAGTGTAAAGCCTGGGGTGCCTAATGAGTGAGCT
AACTCACATTAATTGCGTTGCGCTCACTGCCCGCTTTCCAGTCGGGAAACCTGTCGTGCCAGCTGCATTA
ATGAATCGGCCAACGCGCGGGGAGAGGCGGTTTGCGTATTGGGCGCTCTTCCGCTTCCTCGCTCACTGAC
TCGCTGCGCTCGGTCGTTCGGCTGCGGCGAGCGGTATCAGCTCACTCAAAGGCGGTAATACGGTTATCCA
CAGAATCAGGGGATAACGCAGGAAAGAACATGTGAGCAAAAGGCCAGCAAAAGGCCAGGAACCGTAAAAA
GGCCGCGTTGCTGGCGTTTTTCCATAGGCTCCGCCCCCCTGACGAGCATCACAAAAATCGACGCTCAAGT
CAGAGGTGGCGAAACCCGACAGGACTATAAAGATACCAGGCGTTTCCCCCTGGAAGCTCCCTCGTGCGCT
CTCCTGTTCCGACCCTGCCGCTTACCGGATACCTGTCCGCCTTTCTCCCTTCGGGAAGCGTGGCGCTTTC
TCATAGCTCACGCTGTAGGTATCTCAGTTCGGTGTAGGTCGTTCGCTCCAAGCTGGGCTGTGTGCACGAA
CCCCCCGTTCAGCCCGACCGCTGCGCCTTATCCGGTAACTATCGTCTTGAGTCCAACCCGGTAAGACACG
ACTTATCGCCACTGGCAGCAGCCACTGGTAACAGGATTAGCAGAGCGAGGTATGTAGGCGGTGCTACAGA
GTTCTTGAAGTGGTGGCCTAACTACGGCTACACTAGAAGAACAGTATTTGGTATCTGCGCTCTGCTGAAG
CCAGTTACCTTCGGAAAAAGAGTTGGTAGCTCTTGATCCGGCAAACAAACCACCGCTGGTAGCGGTGGTT
TTTTTGTTTGCAAGCAGCAGATTACGCGCAGAAAAAAAGGATCTCAAGAAGATCCTTTGATCTTTTCTAC
GGGGTCTGACGCTCAGTGGAACGAAAACTCACGTTAAGGGATTTTGGTCATGAGATTATCAAAAAGGATC
TTCACCTAGATCCTTTTAAATTAAAAATGAAGTTTTAAATCAATCTAAAGTATATATGAGTAAACTTGGT
CTGACAGTTACCAATGCTTAATCAGTGAGGCACCTATCTCAGCGATCTGTCTATTTCGTTCATCCATAGT
TGCCTGACTCCCCGTCGTGTAGATAACTACGATACGGGAGGGCTTACCATCTGGCCCCAGTGCTGCAATG
ATACCGCGAGACCCACGCTCACCGGCTCCAGATTTATCAGCAATAAACCAGCCAGCCGGAAGGGCCGAGC
GCAGAAGTGGTCCTGCAACTTTATCCGCCTCCATCCAGTCTATTAATTGTTGCCGGGAAGCTAGAGTAAG
TAGTTCGCCAGTTAATAGTTTGCGCAACGTTGTTGCCATTGCTACAGGCATCGTGGTGTCACGCTCGTCG
TTTGGTATGGCTTCATTCAGCTCCGGTTCCCAACGATCAAGGCGAGTTACATGATCCCCCATGTTGTGCA
AAAAAGCGGTTAGCTCCTTCGGTCCTCCGATCGTTGTCA
